Addgene plasmid #25914: phtsResA
Depositing lab: Johann Deisenhofer. Depositing organization: University of Texas Southwestern Medical Center. Publication: Mechanism of substrate specificity in Bacillus subtilis ResA, a thioredoxin-like protein involved in cytochrome c maturation. Colbert CL, Wu Q, Erbel PJ, Gardner KH, Deisenhofer J. Proc Natl Acad Sci U S A. 2006 Mar 21. 103(12):4410-5. 10.1073/pnas.0600552103 PubMed 16537372.
Backbone
  Vector backbone: pET21a
  Backbone manufacturer: Novagen
  Backbone size w/o insert (bp): 5443
  Vector type: Bacterial Expression
Growth in bacteria
  Bacterial resistance: Ampicillin, 100 μg/mL
  Growth temperature: 37°C
  Growth strain: DH5alpha
  Copy number: High Copy
Gene/Insert
  Gene/Insert name: His-tagged soluble ResA (alt name: ResA)
  Species: Bacillus subtilis
  Insert size (bp): 426
  Mutation: Start at Serine 37 to remove n-terminal transmembrane helix anchor.
  GenBank ID: P35160
  Entrez Gene: resA
  Tag / fusion protein: His (C terminal on backbone)
  Cloning method: Restriction Enzyme; 5′ cloning site NdeI (not destroyed); 3′ cloning site XhoI (not destroyed)
  Sequencing primers: 5′ T7; 3′ T7
Terms and licenses: Academic/Nonprofit Terms; Industry Terms: Not Available to Industry
How to cite: phtsResA was a gift from Johann Deisenhofer (Addgene plasmid # 25914 ; http://n2t.net/addgene:25914 ; RRID:Addgene_25914)
