[The description below was written by a language model from this plasmid's Addgene catalogue record.]
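Description:
phtsResA is a bacterial expression plasmid built on the Novagen pET21a backbone (5443 bp without insert) for producing a soluble, His-tagged form of ResA from Bacillus subtilis. It is selected with ampicillin, is recorded as high copy, and is maintained in a cloning strain such as DH5alpha. No feature table accompanies the record. As a pET21a derivative, it would be expected to drive expression from the T7 promoter system, which requires a host supplying T7 RNA polymerase, and the listing of T7 sequencing primers at both ends of the insert is consistent with this.

The 426 bp insert encodes a truncated ResA that begins at serine 37, a change made to remove the N-terminal transmembrane helix that normally anchors the protein to the membrane, so that the remaining domain can be expressed as a soluble protein. The fragment was cloned between the NdeI and XhoI sites, both of which remain intact. This places the coding sequence in frame with the C-terminal His tag supplied by the backbone, allowing purification by immobilised metal affinity chromatography.

ResA is a thioredoxin-like protein involved in cytochrome c maturation, and the associated publication addresses the mechanism of its substrate specificity. The construct is therefore suited to recombinant production of the soluble ResA domain for biochemical and structural studies of that kind, although the record does not list specific downstream applications.
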