>Addgene plasmid #25914 | phtsResA | addgene partial sequence | sequence record 32076 | 25914 with T7-term
TTCGGGCTTTGTTAGCAGCCGGATCTCAGTGGTGGTGGTGGTGGTGCTCGAGTCCCGAAGTCTCTCCGGG
TTTTATGAGATTCATATAATCGTGTATCATGCTTTCTGTCATAGTGCCGGTCACCACCTTGACAACTTTT
CCTTCCGGATTGATCAAAAAGGTTGTCGGAAGCGGAGATACGTCATAGGCATCAAGCACTTGGCGATCTG
TATCCAGAACAACCGGGAAATTGACTCCGTAGGATTTCATAAAATTATGTACTGCTATCTTTGACTCCCC
AACATTTACAGCGACAATTTCAACACCTTGGCTTTTAAAATGCTTATATTGGTTTGCCATATAAGGAAAC
TCTTTTTTGCACGGTTCACACCATGTACCCCAGAAATTCAAAAAAACACCTTTCCCTTTTAAGTCACTGA
GCTCGATACGTTTCCCATTCGTATCCTCTAGGACAAAATTCGGTGCGTCGGACCCTTCGGACATATGTAT
ATCTCCTTCTTAAAGTTAAACAAAATTATTTCTAGAGGGGAATTGTTATCCGCTCACAATTCCCCTATAG
TGAGTCGTATTAATTTCGCGGGATCGAGATCTCGATCCTCTACGCCGGACGCATCGTGGCCGGCATCACC
GGCGCCACAGGTGCGGTTGCTGGCGCCTATATCGCCGACATCACCGATGGGGAAGATCGGGCTCGCCACT
TCGGGCTCATGAGCGCTTGTTTCGGCGTGGGTATGGTGGCAGGCCCCGTGGCCGGGGGACTGTTGGGCGC
CATCTCCTTGCATGCACCATTCCTTGCGGCGGCGGTGCTCAACGGCCTCAACCTACTACTGGGCTGCTTC
CTAATGCAGGAGTCGCATAAGGGAGAGCGTCGAGATCCCGGACACCATCGAATGGCGCAAAACCTTTCGC
GGTATGGCATGATAGCGCCCGGAAG
